>Addgene plasmid #128349 | pCIneoLuc-PP2A | addgene full sequence | sequence record 254082 | Addgene NGS Result
GTGATGCGGTTTTGGCAGTACACCAATGGGCGTGGATAGCGGTTTGACTCACGGGGATTTCCAAGTCTCC
ACCCCATTGACGTCAATGGGAGTTTGTTTTGGCACCAAAATCAACGGGACTTTCCAAAATGTCGTAACAA
CTGCGATCGCCCGCCCCGTTGACGCAAATGGGCGGTAGGCGTGTACGGTGGGAGGTCTATATAAGCAGAG
CTCGTTTAGTGAACCGTCAGATCACTAGAAGCTTTATTGCGGTAGTTTATCACAGTTAAATTGCTAACGC
AGTCAGTGCTTCTGACACAACAGTCTCGAACTTAAGCTGCAGTGACTCTCTTAAGGTAGCCTTGCAGAAG
TTGGTCGTGAGGCACTGGGCAGGTAAGTATCAAGGTTACAAGACAGGTTTAAGGAGACCAATAGAAACTG
GGCTTGTCGAGACAGAGAAGACTCTTGCGTTTCTGATAGGCACCTATTGGTCTTACTGACATCCACTTTG
CCTTTCTCTCCACAGGTGTCCACTCCCAGTTCAATTACAGCTCTTAAGGCTAGAGTACTTAATACGACTC
ACTATAGGCTAGCCACCATGGAAGACGCCAAAAACATAAAGAAAGGCCCGGCGCCATTCTATCCGCTGGA
AGATGGAACCGCTGGAGAGCAACTGCATAAGGCTATGAAGAGATACGCCCTGGTTCCTGGAACAATTGCT
TTTACAGATGCACATATCGAGGTGGACATCACTTACGCTGAGTACTTCGAAATGTCCGTTCGGTTGGCAG
AAGCTATGAAACGATATGGGCTGAATACAAATCACAGAATCGTCGTATGCAGTGAAAACTCTCTTCAATT
CTTTATGCCGGTGTTGGGCGCGTTATTTATCGGAGTTGCAGTTGCGCCCGCGAACGACATTTATAATGAA
CGTGAATTGCTCAACAGTATGGGCATTTCGCAGCCTACCGTGGTGTTCGTTTCCAAAAAGGGGTTGCAAA
AAATTTTGAACGTGCAAAAAAAGCTCCCAATCATCCAAAAAATTATTATCATGGATTCTAAAACGGATTA
CCAGGGATTTCAGTCGATGTACACGTTCGTCACATCTCATCTACCTCCCGGTTTTAATGAATACGATTTT
GTGCCAGAGTCCTTCGATAGGGACAAGACAATTGCACTGATCATGAACTCCTCTGGATCTACTGGTCTGC
CTAAAGGTGTCGCTCTGCCTCATAGAACTGCCTGCGTGAGATTCTCGCATGCCAGAGATCCTATTTTTGG
CAATCAAATCATTCCGGATACTGCGATTTTAAGTGTTGTTCCATTCCATCACGGTTTTGGAATGTTTACT
ACACTCGGATATTTGATATGTGGATTTCGAGTCGTCTTAATGTATAGATTTGAAGAAGAGCTGTTTCTGA
GGAGCCTTCAGGATTACAAGATTCAAAGTGCGCTGCTGGTGCCAACCCTATTCTCCTTCTTCGCCAAAAG
CACTCTGATTGACAAATACGATTTATCTAATTTACACGAAATTGCTTCTGGTGGCGCTCCCCTCTCTAAG
GAAGTCGGGGAAGCGGTTGCCAAGAGGTTCCATCTGCCAGGTATCAGGCAAGGATATGGGCTCACTGAGA
CTACATCAGCTATTCTGATTACACCCGAGGGGGATGATAAACCGGGCGCGGTCGGTAAAGTTGTTCCATT
TTTTGAAGCGAAGGTTGTGGATCTGGATACCGGGAAAACGCTGGGCGTTAATCAAAGAGGCGAACTGTGT
GTGAGAGGTCCTATGATTATGTCCGGTTATGTAAACAATCCGGAAGCGACCAACGCCTTGATTGACAAGG
ATGGATGGCTACATTCTGGAGACATAGCTTACTGGGACGAAGACGAACACTTCTTCATCGTTGACCGCCT
GAAGTCTCTGATTAAGTACAAAGGCTATCAGGTGGCTCCCGCTGAATTGGAATCCATCTTGCTCCAACAC
CCCAACATCTTCGACGCAGGTGTCGCAGGTCTTCCCGACGATGACGCCGGTGAACTTCCCGCCGCCGTTG
TTGTTTTGGAGCACGGAAAGACGATGACGGAAAAAGAGATCGTGGATTACGTCGCCAGTCAAGTAACAAC
CGCGAAAAAGTTGCGCGGAGGAGTTGTGTTTGTGGACGAAGTACCGAAAGGTCTTACCGGAAAACTCGAC
GCAAGAAAAATCAGAGAGATCCTCATAAAGGCCAAGAAGGGCGGAAAGATCGCCGTGGAATTCATGGACG
AGAAGGTGTTCACCAAGGAGCTGGACCAGTGGATCGAGCAGCTGAACGAGTGCAAGCAGCTGTCCGAGTC
CCAGGTCAAGAGCCTCTGCGAGAAGGCTAAAGAAATCCTGACAAAAGAATCCAACGTGCAAGAGGTTCGA
TGTCCAGTTACTGTCTGTGGAGATGTGCATGGGCAATTTCATGATCTCATGGAACTGTTTAGAATTGGTG
GCAAATCACCAGATACAAATTACTTGTTTATGGGAGATTATGTTGACAGAGGATATTATTCAGTTGAAAC
AGTTACACTGCTTGTAGCTCTTAAGGTTCGTTACCGTGAACGCATCACCATTCTTCGAGGGAATCATGAG
AGCAGACAGATCACACAAGTTTATGGTTTCTATGATGAATGTTTAAGAAAATATGGAAATGCAAATGTTT
GGAAATATTTTACAGATCTTTTTGACTATCTTCCTCTCACTGCCTTGGTGGATGGGCAGATCTTCTGTCT
ACATGGTGGTCTCTCGCCATCTATAGATACACTGGATCATATCAGAGCACTTGATCGCCTACAAGAAGTT
CCCCATGAGGGTCCAATGTGTGACTTGCTGTGGTCAGATCCAGATGACCGTGGTGGTTGGGGTATATCTC
CTCGAGGAGCTGGTTACACCTTTGGGCAAGATATTTCTGAGACATTTAATCATGCCAATGGCCTCACGTT
GGTGTCTAGAGCTCACCAGCTAGTGATGGAGGGATATAACTGGTGCCAGGACCGGAATGTAGTAACGATT
TTCAGTGCTCCAAACTATTGTTATCGTTGTGGTAACCAAGCTGCAATCATGGAACTTGACGATACTCTAA
AATACTCTTTCTTGCAGTTTGACCCAGCACCTCGTAGAGGCGAGCCACATGTTACTCGTCGTACCCCAGA
CTACTTCCTGTAATGTCGACCCGGGCGGCCGCTTCCCTTTAGTGAGGGTTAATGCTTCGAGCAGACATGA
TAAGATACATTGATGAGTTTGGACAAACCACAACTAGAATGCAGTGAAAAAAATGCTTTATTTGTGAAAT
TTGTGATGCTATTGCTTTATTTGTAACCATTATAAGCTGCAATAAACAAGTTAACAACAACAATTGCATT
CATTTTATGTTTCAGGTTCAGGGGGAGATGTGGGAGGTTTTTTAAAGCAAGTAAAACCTCTACAAATGTG
GTAAAATCCGATAAGGATCGATCCGGGCTGGCGTAATAGCGAAGAGGCCCGCACCGATCGCCCTTCCCAA
CAGTTGCGCAGCCTGAATGGCGAATGG
[124 nt withheld, positions 3528-3651]
C
[91 nt withheld, positions 3653-3743]
A
[49 nt withheld, positions 3745-3793]
CCTTTGACGTTGGAGTCCACGTTCTTT
[37 nt withheld, positions 3821-3857]
ACCCTATCTCGGTCTATTCTTTTGATTTATAAGGGATTTTGCCGATTTCGGCCTATTGGTTAAAAAATGA
GCTGATTTAACAAAAATTTAACGCGAATTTTAACAAAATATTAACGCTTACAATTTCCTGATGCGGTATT
TTCTCCTTACGCATCTGTGCGGTATTTCACACCGCATACGCGGATCTGCGCAGCACCATGGCCTGAAATA
ACCTCTGAAAGAGGAACTTGGTTAGGTACCTTCTGAGGCGGAAAGAACCAGCTGTGGAATGTGTGTCAGT
TAGGGTGTGGAAAGTCCCCAGGCTCCCCAGCAGGCAGAAGTATGCAAAGCATGCATCTCAATTAGTCAGC
AACCAGGTGTGGAAAGTCCCCAGGCTCCCCAGCAGGCAGAAGTATGCAAAGCATGCATCTCAATTAGTCA
GCAACCATAGTCCCGCCCCTAACTCCGCCCATCCCGCCCCTAACTCCGCCCAGTTCCGCCCATTCTCCGC
CCCATGGCTGACTAATTTTTTTTATTTATGCAGAGGCCGAGGCCGCCTCGGCCTCTGAGCTATTCCAGAA
GTAGTGAGGAGGCTTTTTTGGAGGCCTAGGCTTTTGCAAAAAGCTTGATTCTTCTGACACAACAGTCTCG
AACTTAAGGCTAGAGCCACCATGATTGAACAAGATGGATTGCACGCAGGTTCTCCGGCCGCTTGGGTGGA
GAGGCTATTCGGCTATGACTGGGCACAACAGACAATCGGCTGCTCTGATGCCGCCGTGTTCCGGCTGTCA
GCGCAGGGGCGCCCGGTTCTTTTTGTCAAGACCGACCTGTCCGGTGCCCTGAATGAACTGCAGGACGAGG
CAGCGCGGCTATCGTGGCTGGCCACGACGGGCGTTCCTTGCGCAGCTGTGCTCGACGTTGTCACTGAAGC
GGGAAGGGACTGGCTGCTATTGGGCGAAGTGCCGGGGCAGGATCTCCTGTCATCTCACCTTGCTCCTGCC
GAGAAAGTATCCATCATGGCTGATGCAATGCGGCGGCTGCATACGCTTGATCCGGCTACCTGCCCATTCG
ACCACCAAGCGAAACATCGCATCGAGCGAGCACGTACTCGGATGGAAGCCGGTCTTGTCGATCAGGATGA
TCTGGACGAAGAGCATCAGGGGCTCGCGCCAGCCGAACTGTTCGCCAGGCTCAAGGCGCGCATGCCCGAC
GGCGAGGATCTCGTCGTGACCCATGGCGATGCCTGCTTGCCGAATATCATGGTGGAAAATGGCCGCTTTT
CTGGATTCATCGACTGTGGCCGGCTGGGTGTGGCGGACCGCTATCAGGACATAGCGTTGGCTACCCGTGA
TATTGCTGAAGAGCTTGGCGGCGAATGGGCTGACCGCTTCCTCGTGCTTTACGGTATCGCCGCTCCCGAT
TCGCAGCGCATCGCCTTCTATCGCCTTCTTGACGAGTTCTTCTGAGCGGGACTCTGGGGTTCGAAATGAC
CGACCAAGCGACGCCCAACCTGCCATCACGATGGCCGCAATAAAATATCTTTATTTTCATTACATCTGTG
TGTTGGTTTTTTGTGTGAATCGATAGCGATAAGGATCCGCGTATGGTGCACTCTCAGTACAATCTGCTCT
GATGCCGCATAGTTAAGCCAGCCCCGACACCCGCCAACACCCGCTGACGCGCCCTGACGGGCTTGTCTGC
TCCCGGCATCCGCTTACAGACAAGCTGTGACCGTCTCCGGGAGCTGCATGTGTCAGAGGTTTTCACCGTC
ATCACCGAAACGCGCGAGACGAAAGGGCCTCGTGATACGCCTATTTTTATAGGTTAATGTCATGATAATA
ATGGTTTCTTAGACGTCAGGTGGCACTTTTCGGGGAAATGTGCGCGGAACCCCTATTTGTTTATTTTTCT
AAATACATTCAAATATGTATCCGCTCATGAGACAATAACCCTGATAAATGCTTCAATAATATTGAAAAAG
GAAGAGTATGAGTATTCAACATTTCCGTGTCGCCCTTATTCCCTTTTTTGCGGCATTTTGCCTTCCTGTT
TTTGCTCACCCAGAAACGCTGGTGAAAGTAAAAGATGCTGAAGATCAGTTGGGTGCACGAGTGGGTTACA
TCGAACTGGATCTCAACAGCGGTAAGATCCTTGAGAGTTTTCGCCCCGAAGAACGTTTTCCAATGATGAG
CACTTTTAAAGTTCTGCTATGTGGCGCGGTATTATCCCGTATTGACGCCGGGCAAGAGCAACTCGGTCGC
CGCATACACTATTCTCAGAATGACTTGGTTGAGTACTCACCAGTCACAGAAAAGCATCTTACGGATGGCA
TGACAGTAAGAGAATTATGCAGTGCTGCCATAACCATGAGTGATAACACTGCGGCCAACTTACTTCTGAC
AACGATCGGAGGACCGAAGGAGCTAACCGCTTTTTTGCACAACATGGGGGATCATGTAACTCGCCTTGAT
CGTTGGGAACCGGAGCTGAATGAAGCCATACCAAACGACGAGCGTGACACCACGATGCCTGTAGCAATGG
CAACAACGTTGCGCAAACTATTAACTGGCGAACTACTTACTCTAGCTTCCCGGCAACAATTAATAGACTG
GATGGAGGCGGATAAAGTTGCAGGACCACTTCTGCGCTCGGCCCTTCCGGCTGGCTGGTTTATTGCTGAT
AAATCTGGAGCCGGTGAGCGTGGGTCTCGCGGTATCATTGCAGCACTGGGGCCAGATGGTAAGCCCTCCC
GTATCGTAGTTATCTACACGACGGGGAGTCAGGCAACTATGGATGAACGAAATAGACAGATCGCTGAGAT
AGGTGCCTCACTGATTAAGCATTGGTAACTGTCAGACCAAGTTTACTCATATATACTTTAGATTGATTTA
AAACTTCATTTTTAATTTAAAAGGATCTAGGTGAAGATCCTTTTTGATAATCTCATGACCAAAATCCCTT
AACGTGAGTTTTCGTTCCACTGAGCGTCAGACCCCGTAGAAAAGATCAAAGGATCTTCTTGAGATCCTTT
TTTTCTGCGCGTAATCTGCTGCTTGCAAACAAAAAAACCACCGCTACCAGCGGTGGTTTGTTTGCCGGAT
CAAGAGCTACCAACTCTTTTTCCGAAGGTAACTGGCTTCAGCAGAGCGCAGATACCAAATACTGTTCTTC
TAGTGTAGCCGTAGTTAGGCCACCACTTCAAGAACTCTGTAGCACCGCCTACATACCTCGCTCTGCTAAT
CCTGTTACCAGTGGCTGCTGCCAGTGGCGATAAGTCGTGTCTTACCGGGTTGGACTCAAGACGATAGTTA
CCGGATAAGGCGCAGCGGTCGGGCTGAACGGGGGGTTCGTGCACACAGCCCAGCTTGGAGCGAACGACCT
ACACCGAACTGAGATACCTACAGCGTGAGCTATGAGAAAGCGCCACGCTTCCCGAAGGGAGAAAGGCGGA
CAGGTATCCGGTAAGCGGCAGGGTCGGAACAGGAGAGCGCACGAGGGAGCTTCCAGGGGGAAACGCCTGG
TATCTTTATAGTCCTGTCGGGTTTCGCCACCTCTGACTTGAGCGTCGATTTTTGTGATGCTCGTCAGGGG
GGCGGAGCCTATGGAAAAACGCCAGCAACGCGGCCTTTTTACGGTTCCTGGCCTTTTGCTGGCCTTTTGC
TCACATGGCTCGACAGATCTTCAATATTGGCCATTAGCCATATTATTCATTGGTTATATAGCATAAATCA
ATATTGGCTATTGGCCATTGCATACGTTGTATCTATATCATAATATGTACATTTATATTGGCTCATGTCC
AATATGACCGCCATGTTGGCATTGATTATTGACTAGTTATTAATAGTAATCAATTACGGGGTCATTAGTT
CATAGCCCATATATGGAGTTCCGCGTTACATAACTTACGGTAAATGGCCCGCCTGGCTGACCGCCCAACG
ACCCCCGCCCATTGACGTCAATAATGACGTATGTTCCCATAGTAACGCCAATAGGGACTTTCCATTGACG
TCAATGGGTGGAGTATTTACGGTAAACTGCCCACTTGGCAGTACATCAAGTGTATCATATGCCAAGTCCG
CCCCCTATTGACGTCAATGACGGTAAATGGCCCGCCTGGCATTATGCCCAGTACATGACCTTACGGGACT
TTCCTACTTGGCAGTACATCTACGTATTAGTCATCGCTATTACCATG
Features (pLannotate 1.2.2; 20 found; start..end, strand, type, name):
      1..212     +  promoter       CMV promoter: human cytomegalovirus (CMV) immediate early promoter
    373..505     +  intron         chimeric intron: chimera between introns from human β-globin and immunoglobulin heavy chain genes
    550..568     +  promoter       T7 promoter: promoter for bacteriophage T7 RNA polymerase
    578..2227    +  CDS            luciferase: firefly luciferase; luc+; enhanced luc+ version of the luciferase gene
   2234..3160    +  CDS            PPP2CA: PP2AA_BOVIN - Experimental evidence at protein level: Swiss-Prot protein existence level 1. PP2A is the major phosphatase for microtubule-associated proteins (MAPs). PP2A can modulate the activity of phosphorylase B kinase casein kinase 2, mitogen-stimulated S6 kinase, and MAP-2 kinase. Cooperates with SGO2 to protect centromeric cohesin from separase- mediated cleavage in oocytes specifically during meiosis I. Activates RAF1 by dephosphorylating it at 'Ser-259' (By similarity). Mediates dephosphorylation of WEE1, preventing its ubiquitin-mediated proteolysis, increasing WEE1 protein levels, a
   3186..3203    -  promoter       T3 promoter (fragment): promoter for bacteriophage T3 RNA polymerase
   3221..3342    -  polyA_signal   SV40 poly(A) signal: SV40 polyadenylation signal
   3365..3433    -  CDS            large T antigen (fragment): large T antigen from SV40 (simian virus 40)
   3457..3524    +  CDS            lacZα (fragment): LacZα fragment of β-galactosidase; lacZ fragment
   3528..3956    +  rep_origin     f1 ori (sequence partly withheld): f1 bacteriophage origin of replication; arrow indicates direction of (+) strand synthesis
   3984..4035    -  misc_feature   bom (fragment): basis of mobility region from pBR322
   4100..4457    +  promoter       SV40 promoter: SV40 enhancer and early promoter
   4508..5299    +  CDS            neo: KKA2_KLEPN - Also known as kan, nptII. Experimental evidence at protein level: Swiss-Prot protein existence level 1. Resistance to kanamycin, neomycin, paromomycin, ribostamycin, butirosin and gentamicin B. From Klebsiella pneumoniae.
   5366..5414    +  polyA_signal   poly(A) signal: synthetic polyadenylation signal
   5434..5488    -  misc_feature   bom (fragment): basis of mobility region from pBR322
   5590..5625    -  CDS            rop (fragment): Rop protein, which maintains plasmids at low copy number; rop
   5720..5824    +  promoter       AmpR promoter: bla
   5825..6685    +  CDS            AmpR: β-lactamase; bla; confers resistance to ampicillin, carbenicillin, and related antibiotics
   6856..7444    +  rep_origin     ori: high-copy-number ColE1/pMB1/pBR322/pUC origin of replication
   7657..8034    +  enhancer       CMV enhancer: human cytomegalovirus immediate early enhancer
