[The description below was written by a language model from this plasmid's Addgene catalogue record and pLannotate feature annotations shown in this document.]
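Description:
pCIneoLuc-PP2A is a mammalian expression plasmid built on the pCIneo backbone and designed to produce a firefly luciferase–tagged phosphatase protein for LUMIER assays. In bacteria it is maintained as a high-copy plasmid through a ColE1/pUC-type origin and selected with ampicillin via the β-lactamase gene. An f1 origin is also present, allowing single-stranded DNA production. For mammalian cells, a separate cassette of the SV40 enhancer/early promoter, the neo gene and a synthetic polyadenylation signal permits G418 selection of stable transfectants.

The expression unit is driven by the CMV immediate-early enhancer and promoter, followed by the chimeric β-globin/immunoglobulin intron that improves transcript processing, and a T7 promoter for in vitro transcription. Downstream lies the luc+ firefly luciferase coding sequence, followed almost immediately by the insert cloned between EcoRI and SalI sites, giving an N-terminal luciferase fusion terminated by the SV40 late polyadenylation signal.

The identity of the insert is recorded inconsistently. The catalogue links the human "PP2A" insert (listed as about 1,080 bp) to the Entrez gene PTPA (PPP2R4), the PP2A phosphatase activator, whereas the sequence-based annotation identifies an approximately 930 bp open reading frame matching PPP2CA, the PP2A catalytic subunit. The annotated sequence therefore suggests that the catalytic subunit is what is encoded. The depositor also notes a mismatch relative to the NCBI reference.

In a LUMIER assay, the luciferase fusion is co-expressed with an epitope-tagged partner, and luminescence recovered in the immunoprecipitate reports the protein–protein interaction. The associated study concerned dephosphorylation of TAZ.
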