Addgene plasmid #128349: pCIneoLuc-PP2A
Purpose: Vector for LUMIER assay
Depositing lab: Yutaka Hata. Depositing organization: Institute of Science Tokyo. Publication: A cell-based screening for TAZ activators identifies ethacridine, a widely used antiseptic and abortifacient, as a compound that promotes dephosphorylation of TAZ and inhibits adipogenesis in C3H10T1/2 cells. Kawano S, Maruyama J, Nagashima S, Inami K, Qiu W, Iwasa H, Nakagawa K, Ishigami-Yuasa M, Kagechika H, Nishina H, Hata Y. J Biochem. 2015 May 14. pii: mvv051. 10.1093/jb/mvv051 PubMed 25979969.
Backbone
  Vector backbone: pCIneo
  Backbone manufacturer: Promega
  Backbone size w/o insert (bp): 5700
  Vector type: Mammalian Expression
  Selectable markers: Neomycin (select with G418)
Growth in bacteria
  Bacterial resistance: Ampicillin, 100 μg/mL
  Growth temperature: 37°C
  Growth strain: DH5alpha
  Copy number: High Copy
Gene/Insert
  Gene/Insert name: PP2A (alt name: PTPA)
  Species: H. sapiens (human)
  Insert size (bp): 1080
  GenBank ID: 5524
  Entrez Gene: PTPA (a.k.a. PARK25, PP2A, PPP2R4, PR53)
  Promoter: CMV
  Tag / fusion protein: Luciferase (N terminal on backbone)
  Cloning method: Restriction Enzyme; 5′ cloning site EcoRI (not destroyed); 3′ cloning site SalI (not destroyed)
  Sequencing primers: 5′ gataggcacctattggtcttactgacat; 3′ Gaacctgaaacataaaatgaat
Terms and licenses: Academic/Nonprofit Terms; Industry Terms: Not Available to Industry
Depositor comments: The PP2A insert contains a H804Q mismatch compared to the NCBI reference.
How to cite: pCIneoLuc-PP2A was a gift from Yutaka Hata (Addgene plasmid # 128349 ; http://n2t.net/addgene:128349 ; RRID:Addgene_128349)
